Addgene plasmid #169621: pTS1043
Purpose: Tier-2 co-expression vector encoding PhCMV-driven SEAP coupled to fluorescent reporter iRFP670 and PPGK-driven secreted Nluc coupled to fluorescent reporter mTagBFP2 (PhCMV-SEAP-p2A-iRFP670-pA::A2-pA::PPGK-IgkSS-Nluc-p2A-mTagBFP2-pA) .
Depositing lab: Martin Fussenegger. Depositing organization: ETH Zurich (Swiss Federal Institute of Technology). Publication: A versatile plasmid architecture for mammalian synthetic biology (VAMSyB). Haellman V, Strittmatter T, Bertschi A, Stucheli P, Fussenegger M. Metab Eng. 2021 Jul;66:41-50. doi: 10.1016/j.ymben.2021.04.003. Epub 2021 Apr 18. PubMed 33857582.
Backbone
  Vector backbone: pVH1002 (pUC57-based)
  Backbone size w/o insert (bp): 2689
  Vector type: Mammalian Expression
Growth in bacteria
  Bacterial resistance: Ampicillin, 100 μg/mL
  Growth temperature: 37°C
  Growth strain: DH5alpha
  Copy number: High Copy
Gene/Insert
  Gene/Insert name: PCMV-driven expression of SEAP and iRFP and PPGK-driven expression of secreted Nluc and mTagBFP2 (alt name: PCMV-SEAP-p2a-iRFP::A2::PPGK-IgkSS-Nluc-p2a-mTagBFP2)
  Species: H. sapiens (human); Synthetic
  Promoter: PhCMV / PPGK
  Cloning method: Restriction Enzyme; 5′ cloning site Unknown (unknown if destroyed)
  Sequencing primers: 5′ AmpStart; 3′ CTGGCACGACAGGTTTCCCGACTGG
Terms and licenses: Academic/Nonprofit Terms; Industry Terms: Not Available to Industry
How to cite: pTS1043 was a gift from Martin Fussenegger (Addgene plasmid # 169621 ; http://n2t.net/addgene:169621 ; RRID:Addgene_169621)
