[The description below was written by a language model from this plasmid's Addgene catalogue record and pLannotate feature annotations shown in this document.]
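Description:
pTS1043 is a mammalian expression plasmid from the VAMSyB modular plasmid architecture, described as a "Tier-2" co-expression vector that combines two independent transcription units on one backbone. It is built on pVH1002, a pUC57-derived backbone, and is propagated in E. coli as a high-copy plasmid through its ColE1/pUC-type origin, with ampicillin selection provided by the β-lactamase gene and its native promoter. No mammalian selection marker is recorded, so it appears suited to transient transfection. The annotated sequence is about 7.9 kb and is labelled a partial NGS result.

The first unit uses the human cytomegalovirus immediate-early enhancer and promoter (PhCMV) to drive SEAP, the secreted form of human placental alkaline phosphatase (annotated as an ALPP fragment). SEAP is joined through a p2A self-cleaving peptide to the near-infrared fluorescent protein iRFP670, which needs biliverdin as cofactor, and the unit ends in a bGH polyadenylation signal. Next comes an empty middle position, "A2-pA" in the record, where a fragment of a synthetic poly(A) signal is annotated. The second unit uses the mouse PGK promoter to express NanoLuc luciferase carrying an Igκ leader peptide that directs its secretion. NanoLuc is linked by p2A to the blue fluorescent protein mTagBFP2. The record states that this unit ends in a poly(A) signal, although none is annotated downstream in the feature table. The short HIV LTR, T7, SV40, lacZα and lacI fragments in the table are probably incidental matches or backbone remnants.

Each promoter therefore yields one secreted reporter that can be assayed in culture supernatant and one intracellular fluorescent reporter, giving four orthogonal readouts from a single plasmid. The construct serves to demonstrate and benchmark multi-gene co-expression within this synthetic-biology cloning framework.
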