Features (pLannotate 1.2.2; 19 found; start..end, strand, type, name):
      1..861     -  CDS            AmpR: β-lactamase; bla; confers resistance to ampicillin, carbenicillin, and related antibiotics
    862..966     -  promoter       AmpR promoter: bla
   1112..1415    +  enhancer       CMV enhancer: human cytomegalovirus immediate early enhancer
   1416..1619    +  promoter       CMV promoter: human cytomegalovirus (CMV) immediate early promoter
   1615..1648    +  LTR            5' LTR (truncated) (fragment): truncated 5' long terminal repeat (LTR) from HIV-1
   1664..1682    +  promoter       T7 promoter: promoter for bacteriophage T7 RNA polymerase
   1756..3252    +  CDS            ALPP (fragment): PPB1_HUMAN - Also known as PLAP. Experimental evidence at protein level: Swiss-Prot protein existence level 1. From Homo sapiens (Human).
   3364..4293    +  CDS            iRFP670: iRFP670 is a basic (constitutively fluorescent) near ir fluorescent protein published in 2013, derived from Rhodopseudomonas palustris CGA009. It has low acid sensitivity. It requires the cofactor biliverdin for fluorescence.
   4360..4584    +  polyA_signal   bGH poly(A) signal: bovine growth hormone polyadenylation signal
   4593..4610    +  promoter       SV40 promoter (fragment): SV40 enhancer and early promoter
   4686..4707    +  polyA_signal   poly(A) signal (fragment): synthetic polyadenylation signal
   4747..4763    -  CDS            lacZα (fragment): LacZα fragment of β-galactosidase; lacZ fragment
   4786..5285    +  promoter       PGK promoter: mouse phosphoglycerate kinase 1 promoter
   5338..5397    +  sig_peptide    Igκ leader: leader sequence from mouse immunoglobulin κ light chain
   5416..5928    +  CDS            Nluc: NanoLuc® luciferase human codon-optimized
   6031..6738    +  CDS            mTagBFP2: mTagBFP2 is a basic (constitutively fluorescent) blue fluorescent protein published in 2011, derived from Entacmaea quadricolor. It is reported to be a very rapidly-maturing monomer with very low acid sensitivity.
   6878..6899    -  protein_bind   CAP binding site: CAP binding activates transcription in the presence of cAMP. E. coli catabolite activator protein
   6912..7004    -  CDS            lacI (fragment): lac repressor; lacI; The lac repressor binds to the lac operator to inhibit transcription in E. coli. This inhibition can be relieved by adding lactose or isopropyl-β-D-thiogalactopyranoside (IPTG).
   7187..7775    -  rep_origin     ori: high-copy-number ColE1/pMB1/pBR322/pUC origin of replication
>Addgene plasmid #169621 | pTS1043 | addgene full sequence | sequence record 366769 | Addgene Partial NGS Result
TTACCAATGCTTAATCAGTGAGGCACCTATCTCAGCGATCTGTCTATTTCGTTCATCCATAGTTGCCTGA
CTCCCCGTCGTGTAGATAACTACGATACGGGAGGGCTTACCATCTGGCCCCAGTGCTGCAATGATACCGC
GGCTCCCACGCTCACCGGCTCCAGATTTATCAGCAATAAACCAGCCAGCCGGAAGGGCCGAGCGCAGAAG
TGGTCCTGCAACTTTATCCGCCTCCATCCAGTCTATTAATTGTTGCCGGGAAGCTAGAGTAAGTAGTTCG
CCAGTTAATAGTTTGCGCAACGTTGTTGCCATTGCTACAGGCATCGTGGTGTCACGCTCGTCGTTTGGTA
TGGCTTCATTCAGCTCCGGTTCCCAACGATCAAGGCGAGTTACATGATCCCCCATGTTGTGCAAAAAAGC
GGTTAGCTCCTTCGGTCCTCCGATCGTTGTCAGAAGTAAGTTGGCCGCAGTGTTATCACTCATGGTTATG
GCAGCACTGCATAATTCTCTTACTGTCATGCCATCCGTAAGATGCTTTTCTGTGACTGGTGAGTACTCAA
CCAAGTCATTCTGAGAATAGTGTATGCGGCGACCGAGTTGCTCTTGCCCGGCGTCAATACGGGATAATAC
CGCGCCACATAGCAGAACTTTAAAAGTGCTCATCATTGGAAAACGTTCTTCGGGGCGAAAACTCTCAAGG
ATCTTACCGCTGTTGAGATCCAGTTCGATGTAACCCACTCGTGCACCCAACTGATCTTCAGCATCTTTTA
CTTTCACCAGCGTTTCTGGGTGAGCAAAAACAGGAAGGCAAAATGCCGCAAAAAAGGGAATAAGGGCGAC
ACGGAAATGTTGAATACTCATACTCTTCCTTTTTCAATATTATTGAAGCATTTATCAGGGTTATTGTCTC
ATGAGCGGATACATATTTGAATGTATTTAGAAAAATAAACAAATAGGGGTTCCGCGCACATTTCCCCGAA
AAGTGCCACCTGACGTCTAAGAAACCAAGATCTCCACGCGTGGTACCCTCGAGTTGACATTGATTATTGA
GTAGTTATTAATAGTAATCAATTACGGGGTCATTAGTTCATAGCCCATATATGGAGTTCCGCGTTACATA
ACTTACGGTAAATGGCCCGCCTGGCTGACCGCCCAACGACCCCCGCCCATTGACGTCAATAATGACGTAT
GTTCCCATAGTAACGCCAATAGGGACTTTCCATTGACGTCAATGGGTGGAGTATTTACGGTAAACTGCCC
ACTTGGCAGTACATCAAGTGTATCATATGCCAAGTACGCCCCCTATTGACGTCAATGACGGTAAATGGCC
CGCCTGGCATTATGCCCAGTACATGACCTTATGGGACTTTCCTACTTGGCAGTACATCTACGTATTAGTC
ATCGCTATTACCATGGTGATGCGGTTTTGGCAGTACATCAATGGGCGTGGATAGCGGTTTGACTCACGGG
GATTTCCAAGTCTCCACCCCATTGACGTCAATGGGAGTTTGTTTTGGCACCAAAATCAACGGGACTTTCC
AAAATGTCGTAACAACTCCGCCCCATTGACGCAAATGGGCGGTAGGCGTGTACGGTGGGAGGTCTATATA
AGCAGAGCTCTCTGGCTAACTAGAGAACCCACTGCTTACTGGCTTATCGAAATTAATACGACTCACTATA
GGGAGACCCAAGCTGTTCGAAGCGGAATTCACCATGACTAGTCTGCTGCTGCTGCTGCTGGGCCTGAGAC
TGCAGCTGAGCCTGGGCATCATCCCCGTGGAGGAGGAGAACCCCGACTTCTGGAACAGAGAGGCCGCCGA
GGCCCTGGGCGCCGCCAAGAAGCTGCAGCCCGCCCAGACCGCCGCCAAGAACCTGATCATCTTCCTGGGC
GACGGCATGGGCGTGAGCACCGTGACCGCCGCCAGAATCCTGAAGGGCCAGAAGAAGGACAAGCTGGGCC
CCGAGATCCCCCTGGCCATGGACAGATTCCCCTACGTGGCCCTGAGCAAGACCTACAACGTGGACAAGCA
CGTGCCCGACAGCGGCGCCACCGCCACCGCCTACCTGTGCGGCGTGAAGGGCAACTTCCAGACCATCGGC
CTGAGCGCCGCCGCCAGATTCAACCAGTGCAACACCACCAGAGGCAACGAGGTGATCAGCGTGATGAACA
GAGCCAAGAAGGCCGGCAAGAGCGTGGGCGTGGTGACCACCACCAGAGTGCAGCACGCCAGCCCCGCCGG
CACCTACGCCCACACCGTGAACAGAAACTGGTACAGCGACGCCGACGTGCCCGCCAGCGCCAGACAGGAG
GGCTGCCAGGACATCGCCACCCAGCTGATCAGCAACATGGACATCGACGTGATCCTGGGCGGCGGCAGAA
AGTACATGTTCAGAATGGGCACCCCCGACCCCGAGTACCCCGACGACTACAGCCAGGGCGGCACCAGACT
GGACGGCAAGAACCTGGTGCAGGAGTGGCTGGCCAAGAGACAGGGCGCCAGATACGTGTGGAACAGAACC
GAGCTGATGCAGGCCAGCCTGGACCCCAGCGTGACCCACCTGATGGGCCTGTTCGAGCCCGGCGACATGA
AGTACGAGATCCACAGAGACAGCACCCTGGACCCCAGCCTGATGGAGATGACCGAGGCCGCCCTGAGACT
GCTGAGCAGAAACCCCAGAGGCTTCTTCCTGTTCGTGGAGGGCGGCAGAATCGACCACGGCCACCACGAG
AGCAGAGCCTACAGAGCCCTGACCGAGACCATCATGTTCGACGACGCCATCGAGAGAGCCGGCCAGCTGA
CCAGCGAGGAGGACACCCTGAGCCTGGTGACCGCCGACCACAGCCACGTGTTCAGCTTCGGCGGCTACCC
CCTGAGAGGCAGCAGCATCTTCGGCCTGGCCCCCGGCAAGGCCAGAGACAGAAAGGCCTACACCGTGCTG
CTGTACGGCAACGGCCCCGGCTACGTGCTGAAGGACGGCGCCAGACCCGACGTGACCGAGAGCGAGAGCG
GCAGCCCCGAGTACAGACAGCAGAGCGCCGTGCCCCTGGACGAGGAGACCCACGCCGGCGAGGACGTGGC
CGTGTTCGCCAGAGGCCCCCAGGCCCACCTGGTGCACGGCGTGCAGGAGCAGACCTTCATCGCCCACGTG
ATGGCCTTCGCCGCCTGCCTGGAGCCCTACACCGCCTGCGACCTGGCCCCCCCCGCCGGCACCACCGACG
CCGCCCACCCCGGCTACAGCAGAGTGGGCGCCGCCGGCAGATTCGAGCAGACCGCTAGTGGTGGTTCTGG
TGGAAGCGGAGCTACTAACTTCAGCCTGCTGAAGCAGGCTGGTGACGTGGAGGAGAACCCTGGACCTGCT
AGTGCGCGTAAGGTCGATCTCACCTCCTGCGATCGCGAGCCGATCCACATCCCCGGCAGCATTCAGCCGT
GCGGCTGCCTGCTTGCCTGCGACGCGCAGGCGGTGCGGATCACGCGCATTACGGAAAATGCCGGCGCGTT
CTTTGGACGCGAAACTCCGCGGGTCGGTGAGCTACTCGCCGATTACTTCGGCGAGACCGAAGCCCATGCG
CTGCGCAACGCACTGGCGCAGTCCTCCGATCCAAAGCGACCGGCGCTGATCTTCGGTTGGCGCGACGGCC
TGACCGGCCGCACCTTCGACATCTCACTGCATCGCCATGACGGTACATCGATCATCGAGTTCGAGCCTGC
GGCGGCCGAACAGGCCGACAATCCGCTGCGGCTGACGCGGCAGATCATCGCGCGCACCAAAGAACTGAAG
TCGCTCGAAGAGATGGCCGCACGGGTGCCGCGCTATCTGCAGGCGATGCTCGGCTATCACCGCGTGATGT
TGTACCGCTTCGCGGACGACGGCTCCGGGATGGTGATCGGCGAGGCGAAGCGCAGCGACCTCGAGAGCTT
TCTCGGTCAGCACTTTCCGGCGTCGCTGGTCCCGCAGCAGGCGCGGCTACTGTACTTGAAGAACGCGATC
CGCGTGGTCTCGGATTCGCGCGGCATCAGCAGCCGGATCGTGCCCGAGCACGACGCCTCCGGCGCCGCGC
TCGATCTGTCGTTCGCGCACCTGCGCAGCATCTCGCCCTGCCATCTCGAATTTCTGCGGAACATGGGCGT
CAGCGCCTCGATGTCGCTGTCGATCATCATTGACGGCACGCTATGGGGATTGATCATCTGTCATCATTAC
GAGCCGCGTGCCGTGCCGATGGCGCAGCGCGTCGCGGCCGAAATGTTCGCCGACTTCTTATCGCTGCACT
TCACCGCCGCCCACCACCAACGCGCTAGCGGATCCACCGGTGTCTAGAAAGCTTTGAGGCCGGCCTGCAG
GCCCGCTGATCAGCCTCGACTGTGCCTTCTAGTTGCCAGCCATCTGTTGTTTGCCCCTCCCCCGTGCCTT
CCTTGACCCTGGAAGGTGCCACTCCCACTGTCCTTTCCTAATAAAATGAGGAAATTGCATCGCATTGTCT
GAGTAGGTGTCATTCTATTCTGGGGGGTGGGGTGGGGCAGGACAGCAAGGGGGAGGATTGGGAAGACAAT
AGCAGGCATGCTGGGGATGCGGTGGGCTCTATGGTAGCTTAGGAGGCGGAAAGAACCAGCGCGGGAGACC
GTCAGTTGGTCTCCAGCTATACAGGTGCACCGCTTTATAATAAAACTGATACAGAGAACGTTATCATGTG
TGTTGGTTTTTTTTGTGTGTGCGGTTTAAGGGAGCCTCGGTCATAGCTGTTTCCTGTGTAAAACGACGGC
CAGCGCGTGGTACCCTCGAGCTACCGGGTAGGGGAGGCGCTTTTCCCAAGGCAGTCTGGAGCATGCGCTT
TAGCAGCCCCGCTGGGCACTTGGCGCTACACAAGTGGCCTCTGGCCTCGCACACATTCCACATCCACCGG
TAGGCGCCAACCGGCTCCGTTCTTTGGTGGCCCCTTCGCGCCACCTTCTACTCCTCCCCTAGTCAGGAAG
TTCCCCCCCGCCCCGCAGCTCGCGTCGTGCAGGACGTGACAAATGGAAGTAGCACGTCTCAGTAGTCTCG
TGCAGATGGACAGCACCGCTGAGCAATGGAAGCGGGTAGGCCTTTGGGGCAGCGGCCAATAGCAGCTTTG
CTCCTTCGCTTTCTGGGCTCAGAGGCTGGGAAGGGGTGGGTCCGGGGGCGGGCTCAGGGGCGGGCTCAGG
GGCGGGGCGGGCGCCCGAAGGTCCTCCGGAGGCCCGGCATTCTGCACGCTTCAAAAGCGCACGTCTGCCG
CGCTGTTCTCCTCTTCCTCATCTCCGGGCCTTTCGACCTCCAGCCCGAGCTCGGTATAGGTTCGAAGCGG
AATTCACCATGACTAGTGAGACAGACACACTCCTGCTATGGGTACTGCTGCTCTGGGTTCCAGGTTCCAC
TGGTGACGCTAGTGGTGGTTCTGGTATGGTCTTCACACTCGAAGATTTCGTTGGGGACTGGCGACAGACA
GCCGGCTACAACCTGGACCAAGTCCTTGAACAGGGAGGTGTGTCCAGTTTGTTTCAGAATCTCGGGGTGT
CCGTAACTCCGATCCAAAGGATTGTCCTGAGCGGTGAAAATGGGCTGAAGATCGACATCCATGTCATCAT
CCCGTATGAAGGTCTGAGCGGCGACCAAATGGGCCAGATCGAAAAAATTTTTAAGGTGGTGTACCCTGTG
GATGATCATCACTTTAAGGTGATCCTGCACTATGGCACACTGGTAATCGACGGGGTTACGCCGAACATGA
TCGACTATTTCGGACGGCCGTATGAAGGCATCGCCGTGTTCGACGGCAAAAAGATCACTGTAACAGGGAC
CCTGTGGAACGGCAACAAAATTATCGACGAGCGCCTGATCAACCCCGACGGCTCCCTGCTGTTCCGAGTA
ACCATCAACGGAGTGACCGGCTGGCGGCTGTGCGAACGCATTCTGGCGGCTAGTGGTGGTTCTGGTGGAA
GCGGAGCTACTAACTTCAGCCTGCTGAAGCAGGCTGGTGACGTGGAGGAGAACCCTGGACCTGCTAGTGG
TGGTTCTGGTGTGTCTAAGGGCGAAGAGCTGATTAAGGAGAACATGCACATGAAGCTGTACATGGAGGGC
ACCGTGGACAACCATCACTTCAAGTGCACATCCGAGGGCGAAGGCAAGCCCTACGAGGGCACCCAGACCA
TGAGAATCAAGGTGGTCGAGGGCGGCCCTCTCCCCTTCGCCTTCGACATCCTGGCTACTAGCTTCCTCTA
CGGCAGCAAGACCTTCATCAACCACACCCAGGGCATCCCCGACTTCTTCAAGCAGTCCTTCCCTGAGGGC
TTCACATGGGAGAGAGTCACCACATACGAAGACGGGGGCGTGCTGACCGCTACCCAGGACACCAGCCTCC
AGGACGGCTGCCTCATCTACAACGTCAAGATCAGAGGGGTGAACTTCACATCCAACGGCCCTGTGATGCA
GAAGAAAACACTCGGCTGGGAGGCCTTCACCGAGACGCTGTACCCCGCTGACGGCGGCCTGGAAGGCAGA
AACGACATGGCCCTGAAGCTCGTGGGCGGGAGCCATCTGATCGCAAACGCCAAGACCACATATAGATCCA
AGAAACCCGCTAAGAACCTCAAGATGCCTGGCGTCTACTATGTGGACTACAGACTGGAAAGAATCAAGGA
GGCCAACAACGAGACCTACGTCGAGCAGCACGAGGTGGCAGTGGCCAGATACTGCGACCTCCCTAGCAAA
CTGGGGCACAAACTTAATGCTAGCGGATCCACCGGTGTCTAGAAAGCTCAGAAATTATGAGAGCGTTTAA
TAAAGTATTGACTATGGTTGACAAAACGTGTGTTGGAGTTTTTTGTGTGCTTTGTCATCAACTGAGCCAG
TAGGTCGAGGGTGCCTAATGAGTGAGCTAACTCACATTAATTGCGTTGCGCTCACTGCCCGCTTTCCAGT
CGGGAAACCTGTCGTGCCAGCTGCATTAATGAATCGGCCAACGCGCGGGGAGAGGCGGTTTGCGTATTGG
GCGCTCTTCCGCTTCCTCGCTCACTGACTCGCTGCGCTCGGTCGTTCGGCTGCGGCGAGCGGTATCAGCT
CACTCAAAGGCGGTAATACGGTTATCCACAGAATCAGGGGATAACGCAGGAAAGAACATGTGAGCAAAAG
GCCAGCAAAAGGCCAGGAACCGTAAAAAGGCCGCGTTGCTGGCGTTTTTCCATAGGCTCCGCCCCCCTGA
CGAGCATCACAAAAATCGACGCTCAAGTCAGAGGTGGCGAAACCCGACAGGACTATAAAGATACCAGGCG
TTTCCCCCTGGAAGCTCCCTCGTGCGCTCTCCTGTTCCGACCCTGCCGCTTACCGGATACCTGTCCGCCT
TTCTCCCTTCGGGAAGCGTGGCGCTTTCTCATAGCTCACGCTGTAGGTATCTCAGTTCGGTGTAGGTCGT
TCGCTCCAAGCTGGGCTGTGTGCACGAACCCCCCGTTCAGCCCGACCGCTGCGCCTTATCCGGTAACTAT
CGTCTTGAGTCCAACCCGGTAAGACACGACTTATCGCCACTGGCAGCAGCCACTGGTAACAGGATTAGCA
GAGCGAGGTATGTAGGCGGTGCTACAGAGTTCTTGAAGTGGTGGCCTAACTACGGCTACACTAGAAGAAC
AGTATTTGGTATCTGCGCTCTGCTGAAGCCAGTTACCTTCGGAAAAAGAGTTGGTAGCTCTTGATCCGGC
AAACAAACCACCGCTGGTAGCGGTGGTTTTTTTGTTTGCAAGCAGCAGATTACGCGCAGAAAAAAAGGAT
CTCAAGAAGATCCTTTGATCTTTTCTACGGGGATTATCAAAAAGGATCTTCACCTAGATCCTTTTAAATT
AAAAATGAAGTTTTAAATCAATCTAAAGTATATATGAGTAAACTTGGTCTGACAG
